>Addgene plasmid #81280 | pDONR223_B2M_p.M1R | addgene full sequence | sequence record 168334 | Addgene NGS Result
GGCAGTTCCCTACTCTCGCGTTAACGCTAGCATGGATGTTTTCCCAGTCACGACGTTGTAAAACGACGGC
CAGTCTTAAGCTCGGGCCCCAAATAATGATTTTATTTTGACTGATAGTGACCTGTTCGTTGCAACAAATT
GATGAGCAATGCTTTTTTATAATGCCAACTTTGTACAAAAAAGTTGGCACCAGGTCTCGCTCCGTGGCCT
TAGCTGTGCTCGCGCTACTCTCTCTTTCTGGCCTGGAGGCT
[297 nt withheld, positions 252-548]
TGATTGCCAACTTTCTTGTACAAAGTTGTCATTATAAGAAAGCATTGCTTATCAATTTGTTGCAACGAAC
AGGTCACTATCAGTCAAAATAAAATCATTATTTGCCATCCAGCTGATATCCCCTATAGTGAGTCGTATTA
CATGGTCATAGCTGTTTCCTGGCAGCTCTGGCCCGTGTCTCAAAATCTCTGATGTTACATTGCACAAGAT
AAAAATATATCATCATGCCTCCTCTAGACCAGCCAGGACAGAAATGCCTCGACTTCGCTGCTACCCAAGG
TTGCCGGGTGACGCACACCGTGGAAACGGATGAAGGCACGAACCCAGTGGACATAAGCCTGTTCGGTTCG
TAAGCTGTAATGCAAGTAGCGTATGCGCTCACGCAACTGGTCCAGAACCTTGACCGAACGCAGCGGTGGT
AACGGCGCAGTGGCGGTTTTCATGGCTTGTTATGACTGTTTTTTTGGGGTACAGTCTATGCCTCGGGCAT
CCAAGCAGCAAGCGCGTTACGCCGTGGGTCGATGTTTGATGTTATGGAGCAGCAACGATGTTACGCAGCA
GGGCAGTCGCCCTAAAACAAAGTTAAACATTATGAGGGAAGCGGTGATCGCCGAAGTATCGACTCAACTA
TCAGAGGTAGTTGGCGTCATCGAGCGCCATCTCGAACCGACGTTGCTGGCCGTACATTTGTACGGCTCCG
CAGTGGATGGCGGCCTGAAGCCACACAGTGATATTGATTTGCTGGTTACGGTGACCGTAAGGCTTGATGA
AACAACGCGGCGAGCTTTGATCAACGACCTTTTGGAAACTTCGGCTTCCCCTGGAGAGAGCGAGATTCTC
CGCGCTGTAGAAGTCACCATTGTTGTGCACGACGACATCATTCCGTGGCGTTATCCAGCTAAGCGCGAAC
TGCAATTTGGAGAATGGCAGCGCAATGACATTCTTGCAGGTATCTTCGAGCCAGCCACGATCGACATTGA
TCTGGCTATCTTGCTGACAAAAGCAAGAGAACATAGCGTTGCCTTGGTAGGTCCAGCGGCGGAGGAACTC
TTTGATCCGGTTCCTGAACAGGATCTATTTGAGGCGCTAAATGAAACCTTAACGCTATGGAACTCGCCGC
CCGACTGGGCTGGCGATGAGCGAAATGTAGTGCTTACGTTGTCCCGCATTTGGTACAGCGCAGTAACCGG
CAAAATCGCGCCGAAGGATGTCGCTGCCGACTGGGCAATGGAGCGCCTGCCGGCCCAGTATCAGCCCGTC
ATACTTGAAGCTAGACAGGCTTATCTTGGACAAGAAGAAGATCGCTTGGCCTCGCGCGCAGATCAGTTGG
AAGAATTTGTCCACTACGTGAAAGGCGAGATCACCAAGGTAGTCGGCAAATAACCCTCGAGCCACCCATG
ACCAAAATCCCTTAACGTGAGTTACGCGTCGTTCCACTGAGCGTCAGACCCCGTAGAAAAGATCAAAGGA
TCTTCTTGAGATCCTTTTTTTCTGCGCGTAATCTGCTGCTTGCAAACAAAAAAACCACCGCTACCAGCGG
TGGTTTGTTTGCCGGATCAAGAGCTACCAACTCTTTTTCCGAAGGTAACTGGCTTCAGCAGAGCGCAGAT
ACCAAATACTGTTCTTCTAGTGTAGCCGTAGTTAGGCCACCACTTCAAGAACTCTGTAGCACCGCCTACA
TACCTCGCTCTGCTAATCCTGTTACCAGTGGCTGCTGCCAGTGGCGATAAGTCGTGTCTTACCGGGTTGG
ACTCAAGACGATAGTTACCGGATAAGGCGCAGCGGTCGGGCTGAACGGGGGGTTCGTGCACACAGCCCAG
CTTGGAGCGAACGACCTACACCGAACTGAGATACCTACAGCGTGAGCTATGAGAAAGCGCCACGCTTCCC
GAAGGGAGAAAGGCGGACAGGTATCCGGTAAGCGGCAGGGTCGGAACAGGAGAGCGCACGAGGGAGCTTC
CAGGGGGAAACGCCTGGTATCTTTATAGTCCTGTCGGGTTTCGCCACCTCTGACTTGAGCGTCGATTTTT
GTGATGCTCGTCAGGGGGGCGGAGCCTATGGAAAAACGCCAGCAACGCGGCCTTTTTACGGTTCCTGGCC
TTTTGCTGGCCTTTTGCTCACATGTTCTTTCCTGCGTTATCCCCTGATTCTGTGGATAACCGTATTACCG
CCTTTGAGTGAGCTGATACCGCTCGCCGCAGCCGAACGACCGAGCGCAGCGAGTCAGTGAGCGAGGAAGC
GGAAGAGCGCCCAATACGCAAACCGCCTCTCCCCGCGCGTTGGCCGATTCATTAATGCAGCTGGCACGAC
AGGTTTCCCGACTGGAAAGCGGGCAGTGAGCGCAACGCAATTAATACGCGTACCGCTAGCCAGGAAGAGT
TTGTAGAAACGCAAAAAGGCCATCCGTCAGGATGGCCTTCTGCTTAGTTTGATGCCTGGCAGTTTATGGC
GGGCGTCCTGCCCGCCACCCTCCGGGCCGTTGCTTCACAACGTTCAAATCCGCTCCCGGCGGATTTGTCC
TACTCAGGAGAGCGTTCACCGACAAACAACAGATAAAACGAAAGGCCCAGTCTTCCGACTGAGCCTTTCG
TTTTATTTGATGCCT
Features (pLannotate 1.2.2; 12 found; start..end, strand, type, name):
     38..74      -  CDS            lacZα (fragment): LacZα fragment of β-galactosidase; lacZ fragment
     91..186     +  protein_bind   attL3: mutant version of attL; recombination site for the Gateway® LR reaction LR Clonase™
    195..548     +  CDS            B2M (sequence partly withheld): B2MG_HUMAN - Experimental evidence at protein level: Swiss-Prot protein existence level 1. Component of the class I major histocompatibility complex (MHC). Involved in the presentation of peptide antigens to the immune system. Exogenously applied M.tuberculosis EsxA or EsxA-EsxB (or EsxA expressed in host) binds B2M and decreases its export to the cell surface (total protein levels do not change), probably leading to defects in class I antigen presentation (PubMed:25356553). From Homo sapiens (Human).
    559..652     -  protein_bind   attL2 (fragment): mutant version of attL; recombination site for the Gateway® LR reaction LR Clonase™
    670..688     -  promoter       T7 promoter: promoter for bacteriophage T7 RNA polymerase
    878..901     +  promoter       Pc promoter (fragment): intI1 (promoter lies within the coding sequence); class 1 integron promoter
   1077..1133    +  CDS            GmR (fragment): gentamycin acetyltransferase; aacC1; confers resistance to gentamycin
   1140..1931    +  CDS            SmR: aminoglycoside adenylyltransferase (Murphy, 1985); aadA; confers resistance to spectinomycin and streptomycin
   2024..2612    +  rep_origin     ori: high-copy-number ColE1/pMB1/pBR322/pUC origin of replication
   2795..2887    +  CDS            lacI (fragment): lac repressor; lacI; The lac repressor binds to the lac operator to inhibit transcription in E. coli. This inhibition can be relieved by adding lactose or isopropyl-β-D-thiogalactopyranoside (IPTG).
   2942..2969    -  terminator     rrnB T2 terminator: transcription terminator T2 from the E. coli rrnB gene
   3101..3144    +  terminator     rrnB T1 terminator: Escherichia coli rrnB; transcription terminator T1 from the E. coli rrnB gene
