[The description below was written by a language model from this plasmid's Addgene catalogue record and pLannotate feature annotations shown in this document.]
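Description:
pDONR223_B2M_p.M1R is a Gateway entry clone built on the Invitrogen pDONR223 backbone. It carries the human beta-2-microglobulin (B2M) open reading frame with an M1R substitution, which replaces the initiator methionine with arginine. The plasmid is maintained in E. coli through a high-copy ColE1/pUC-type origin and is selected with spectinomycin via the aadA (SmR) aminoglycoside adenylyltransferase gene. In the annotated sequence, a class 1 integron Pc promoter fragment and a remnant of a gentamicin resistance gene sit upstream of aadA. The annotation also shows rrnB T1 and T2 terminators, which typically insulate the cloning region from read-through transcription, along with small lacZα and lacI fragments that are backbone remnants.

The B2M coding sequence is flanked by attL recombination sites. The annotation software labels these attL3 and a partial attL2, though the labels are automated calls. The sites allow the insert to be moved by an LR Clonase reaction into any compatible Gateway destination vector. The record lists no promoter for the insert, so the plasmid is a shuttle for the ORF, not an expression construct. A T7 promoter lies just outside one att site, on the opposite strand to the insert as annotated. The clone is in the "closed" configuration, meaning a stop codon immediately follows the insert, so C-terminal tags from a destination vector would not be fused. B2M encodes the light chain of the MHC class I complex, which is involved in peptide antigen presentation. This variant clone belongs to the Target Accelerator Plasmid Collection, a resource assembled for systematic functional testing of rare cancer-associated alleles after transfer into expression vectors.
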