Addgene plasmid #81280: pDONR223_B2M_p.M1R
Purpose: Gateway Donor vector containing B2M , part of the Target Accelerator Plasmid Collection.
Depositing lab: Jesse Boehm & William Hahn & David Root. Depositing organization: Broad Institute. Publication: Systematic Functional Interrogation of Rare Cancer Variants Identifies Oncogenic Alleles. Kim E, Ilic N, Shrestha Y, Zou L, Kamburov A, Zhu C, Yang X, Lubonja R, Tran N, Nguyen C, Lawrence MS, Piccioni F, Bagul M, Doench JG, Chouinard CR, Wu X, Hogstrom L, Natoli T, Tamayo P, Horn H, Corsello SM, Lage K, Root DE, Subramanian A, Golub TR, Getz G, Boehm JS, Hahn WC. Cancer Discov. 2016 Jul;6(7):714-26. doi: 10.1158/2159-8290.CD-16-0160. Epub 2016 May 4. PubMed 27147599.
Backbone
  Vector backbone: pDONR223
  Backbone manufacturer: Invitrogen
  Backbone size w/o insert (bp): 2790
  Vector type: Gateway Entry vector
Growth in bacteria
  Bacterial resistance: Spectinomycin, 50 μg/mL
  Growth temperature: 37°C
  Growth strain: DH5alpha
  Copy number: High Copy
Gene/Insert
  Gene/Insert name: B2M
  Species: H. sapiens (human)
  Mutation: M1R
  GenBank ID: NM_004048.2
  Entrez Gene: B2M (a.k.a. IMD43)
  Promoter: None
  Cloning method: Gateway Cloning
  Sequencing primers: 5′ M13pUC-fwd; 3′ M13-Rev
Terms and licenses: Academic/Nonprofit Terms; Industry Terms: Not Available to Industry
Depositor comments: Closed state: stop codon immediately follows insert
How to cite: pDONR223_B2M_p.M1R was a gift from Jesse Boehm & William Hahn & David Root (Addgene plasmid # 81280 ; http://n2t.net/addgene:81280 ; RRID:Addgene_81280)
