>Addgene plasmid #81280 | pDONR223_B2M_p.M1R | depositor partial sequence | sequence record 154599 | Insert sequence
AGGTCTCGCTCCGTGGCCTTAGCTGTGCTCGCGCTACTCTCTCTTTCTGGCCTGGAGGCT
[297 nt withheld, positions 61-357]
